Addgene plasmid #124941: pET_RGG-RGG
Purpose: Expresion of RGG-RGG
Depositing lab: Matthew Good & Daniel Hammer & Benjamin Schuster. Depositing organization: University of Pennsylvania. Publication: Controllable protein phase separation and modular recruitment to form responsive membraneless organelles. Schuster BS, Reed EH, Parthasarathy R, Jahnke CN, Caldwell RM, Bermudez JG, Ramage H, Good MC, Hammer DA. Nat Commun. 2018 Jul 30;9(1):2985. doi: 10.1038/s41467-018-05403-1. PubMed 30061688.
Backbone
  Vector backbone: pET
  Vector type: Bacterial Expression
Growth in bacteria
  Bacterial resistance: Kanamycin, 50 μg/mL
  Growth temperature: 37°C
  Growth strain: DH5alpha
  Copy number: High Copy
Gene/Insert
  Gene/Insert name: RGG-RGG (using LAF-1 RGG domain)
  Species: C. elegans (nematode)
  Entrez Gene: laf-1 (a.k.a. CELE_Y71H2AM.19)
  Tag / fusion protein: His (C terminal on insert)
  Cloning method: Restriction Enzyme; 5′ cloning site unknown (unknown if destroyed); 3′ cloning site unknown (unknown if destroyed)
Terms and licenses: Academic/Nonprofit Terms; Industry Terms: Not Available to Industry
How to cite: pET_RGG-RGG was a gift from Matthew Good & Daniel Hammer & Benjamin Schuster (Addgene plasmid # 124941 ; http://n2t.net/addgene:124941 ; RRID:Addgene_124941)
