[The description below was written by a language model from this plasmid's Addgene catalogue record and pLannotate feature annotations shown in this document.]
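Description:
pET_RGG-RGG is a pET-family bacterial expression plasmid that produces a tandem repeat of the arginine/glycine-rich (RGG) domain of the C. elegans DEAD-box helicase LAF-1. The open reading frame consists of two consecutive laf-1 fragments of roughly 500 bp each, separated by a short linker and followed by a C-terminal polyhistidine tag; the annotated tag segment is 18 nt, consistent with six histidines. Transcription is driven by a T7 promoter with an adjacent lac operator, translation initiates from the phage T7 gene 10 ribosome binding site, and a T7 terminator closes the unit. A plasmid-borne lacI gene with its own promoter supplies repressor, so expression is held off until IPTG induction in a host that provides T7 RNA polymerase. A short match to a T7 gene 10-derived solubility tag lies between the His tag and the terminator; whether it is translated is not clear from the record.

The plasmid is selected with kanamycin through an aph(3')-Ia gene and replicates from a ColE1/pMB1-type origin. An f1 origin is also present, along with residual tetracycline-resistance fragments that are backbone remnants. Two sequence records exist and differ in length. The depositor's 6,257 nt sequence includes the bom and rop regions, whereas the 5,222 nt repository sequencing result lacks them and has shorter backbone fragments. The expression cassette is annotated identically in both.

The RGG domain is an intrinsically disordered region, and the associated publication concerns controllable protein phase separation to build responsive membraneless organelles. The construct therefore appears to serve for recombinant production and His-tag purification of the doubled RGG protein for such studies.
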