Features (pLannotate 1.2.2; 20 found; start..end, strand, type, name):
     12..467     +  rep_origin     f1 ori (sequence partly withheld): f1 bacteriophage origin of replication; arrow indicates direction of (+) strand synthesis
    494..551     +  promoter       AmpR promoter (fragment): bla
    560..1375    -  CDS            KanR: aminoglycoside phosphotransferase; aph(3')-Ia; confers resistance to kanamycin in bacteria or G418 (Geneticin®) in eukaryotes
   1497..2085    +  rep_origin     ori: high-copy-number ColE1/pMB1/pBR322/pUC origin of replication
   2271..2413    -  misc_feature   bom: basis of mobility region from pBR322
   2515..2706    -  CDS            rop: Rop protein, which maintains plasmids at low copy number; rop
   2723..3103    +  CDS            YPB1_ECOLX: Protein predicted: Swiss-Prot protein existence level 4. From Escherichia coli.
   3175..3466    -  CDS            TcR (fragment): tetracycline efflux protein; tet; confers resistance to tetracycline
   3481..3502    -  protein_bind   CAP binding site: CAP binding activates transcription in the presence of cAMP. E. coli catabolite activator protein
   3515..4597    -  CDS            lacI: lac repressor; lacI; The lac repressor binds to the lac operator to inhibit transcription in E. coli. This inhibition can be relieved by adding lactose or isopropyl-β-D-thiogalactopyranoside (IPTG).
   4598..4675    -  promoter       lacI promoter: lacI
   4683..4962    -  CDS            TcR (fragment): tetracycline efflux protein; tet; confers resistance to tetracycline
   4984..5002    +  promoter       T7 promoter: promoter for bacteriophage T7 RNA polymerase
   5003..5027    +  protein_bind   lac operator: The lac repressor binds to the lac operator to inhibit transcription in E. coli. This inhibition can be relieved by adding lactose or isopropyl-β-D-thiogalactopyranoside (IPTG). lac repressor encoded by lacI
   5042..5064    +  RBS            RBS: efficient ribosome binding site from bacteriophage T7 gene 10 (Olins and Rangwala, 1989)
   5072..5578    +  CDS            laf-1 (fragment): DDX3_CAEEL - Experimental evidence at protein level: Swiss-Prot protein existence level 1. Multifunctional ATP-dependent RNA helicase (PubMed:27546789). Plays a role in RNA remodeling, but is not required for RNA unwinding (PubMed:27546789). Binds to RNA in a concentration-dependent manner to stimulate annealing between two complementary strands of RNA (PubMed:26015579, PubMed:27546789). This process is also dependent upon ATP; ATP reduces binding to RNA and subsequently diminishes RNA annealing (PubMed:27546789). Involved in many cellular processes, which do not necessarily require its ATPase
   5591..6094    +  CDS            laf-1 (fragment): DDX3_CAEEL - Experimental evidence at protein level: Swiss-Prot protein existence level 1. Multifunctional ATP-dependent RNA helicase (PubMed:27546789). Plays a role in RNA remodeling, but is not required for RNA unwinding (PubMed:27546789). Binds to RNA in a concentration-dependent manner to stimulate annealing between two complementary strands of RNA (PubMed:26015579, PubMed:27546789). This process is also dependent upon ATP; ATP reduces binding to RNA and subsequently diminishes RNA annealing (PubMed:27546789). Involved in many cellular processes, which do not necessarily require its ATPase
   6101..6118    +  CDS            9xHis (fragment): 9xHis affinity tag
   6128..6177    +  CDS            SET1 (fragment): solubility-enhancement tag derived from T7 phage gene 10B
   6185..6232    +  terminator     T7 terminator: transcription terminator for bacteriophage T7 RNA polymerase
>Addgene plasmid #124941 | pET_RGG-RGG | depositor full sequence | sequence record 238791 | pET_RGG-RGG sequence 6257 bps
TGGCGAATGGG
[124 nt withheld, positions 12-135]
C
[91 nt withheld, positions 137-227]
A
[49 nt withheld, positions 229-277]
CCTTTGACGTTGGAGTCCACGTTCTTT
[37 nt withheld, positions 305-341]
ACCCTATCTCGGTCTATTCTTTTGATTTATAAGGGATTTTGCCGATTTCGGCCTATTGGTTAAAAAATGA
GCTGATTTAACAAAAATTTAACGCGAATTTTAACAAAATATTAACGTTTACAATTTCAGGTGGCACTTTT
CGGGGAAATGTGCGCGGAACCCCTATTTGTTTATTTTTCTAAATACATTCAAATATGTATCCGCTCATGA
ATTAATTCTTAGAAAAACTCATCGAGCATCAAATGAAACTGCAATTTATTCATATCAGGATTATCAATAC
CATATTTTTGAAAAAGCCGTTTCTGTAATGAAGGAGAAAACTCACCGAGGCAGTTCCATAGGATGGCAAG
ATCCTGGTATCGGTCTGCGATTCCGACTCGTCCAACATCAATACAACCTATTAATTTCCCCTCGTCAAAA
ATAAGGTTATCAAGTGAGAAATCACCATGAGTGACGACTGAATCCGGTGAGAATGGCAAAAGTTTATGCA
TTTCTTTCCAGACTTGTTCAACAGGCCAGCCATTACGCTCGTCATCAAAATCACTCGCATCAACCAAACC
GTTATTCATTCGTGATTGCGCCTGAGCGAGACGAAATACGCGATCGCTGTTAAAAGGACAATTACAAACA
GGAATCGAATGCAACCGGCGCAGGAACACTGCCAGCGCATCAACAATATTTTCACCTGAATCAGGATATT
CTTCTAATACCTGGAATGCTGTTTTCCCGGGGATCGCAGTGGTGAGTAACCATGCATCATCAGGAGTACG
GATAAAATGCTTGATGGTCGGAAGAGGCATAAATTCCGTCAGCCAGTTTAGTCTGACCATCTCATCTGTA
ACATCATTGGCAACGCTACCTTTGCCATGTTTCAGAAACAACTCTGGCGCATCGGGCTTCCCATACAATC
GATAGATTGTCGCACCTGATTGCCCGACATTATCGCGAGCCCATTTATACCCATATAAATCAGCATCCAT
GTTGGAATTTAATCGCGGCCTAGAGCAAGACGTTTCCCGTTGAATATGGCTCATAACACCCCTTGTATTA
CTGTTTATGTAAGCAGACAGTTTTATTGTTCATGACCAAAATCCCTTAACGTGAGTTTTCGTTCCACTGA
GCGTCAGACCCCGTAGAAAAGATCAAAGGATCTTCTTGAGATCCTTTTTTTCTGCGCGTAATCTGCTGCT
TGCAAACAAAAAAACCACCGCTACCAGCGGTGGTTTGTTTGCCGGATCAAGAGCTACCAACTCTTTTTCC
GAAGGTAACTGGCTTCAGCAGAGCGCAGATACCAAATACTGTCCTTCTAGTGTAGCCGTAGTTAGGCCAC
CACTTCAAGAACTCTGTAGCACCGCCTACATACCTCGCTCTGCTAATCCTGTTACCAGTGGCTGCTGCCA
GTGGCGATAAGTCGTGTCTTACCGGGTTGGACTCAAGACGATAGTTACCGGATAAGGCGCAGCGGTCGGG
CTGAACGGGGGGTTCGTGCACACAGCCCAGCTTGGAGCGAACGACCTACACCGAACTGAGATACCTACAG
CGTGAGCTATGAGAAAGCGCCACGCTTCCCGAAGGGAGAAAGGCGGACAGGTATCCGGTAAGCGGCAGGG
TCGGAACAGGAGAGCGCACGAGGGAGCTTCCAGGGGGAAACGCCTGGTATCTTTATAGTCCTGTCGGGTT
TCGCCACCTCTGACTTGAGCGTCGATTTTTGTGATGCTCGTCAGGGGGGCGGAGCCTATGGAAAAACGCC
AGCAACGCGGCCTTTTTACGGTTCCTGGCCTTTTGCTGGCCTTTTGCTCACATGTTCTTTCCTGCGTTAT
CCCCTGATTCTGTGGATAACCGTATTACCGCCTTTGAGTGAGCTGATACCGCTCGCCGCAGCCGAACGAC
CGAGCGCAGCGAGTCAGTGAGCGAGGAAGCGGAAGAGCGCCTGATGCGGTATTTTCTCCTTACGCATCTG
TGCGGTATTTCACACCGCATATATGGTGCACTCTCAGTACAATCTGCTCTGATGCCGCATAGTTAAGCCA
GTATACACTCCGCTATCGCTACGTGACTGGGTCATGGCTGCGCCCCGACACCCGCCAACACCCGCTGACG
CGCCCTGACGGGCTTGTCTGCTCCCGGCATCCGCTTACAGACAAGCTGTGACCGTCTCCGGGAGCTGCAT
GTGTCAGAGGTTTTCACCGTCATCACCGAAACGCGCGAGGCAGCTGCGGTAAAGCTCATCAGCGTGGTCG
TGAAGCGATTCACAGATGTCTGCCTGTTCATCCGCGTCCAGCTCGTTGAGTTTCTCCAGAAGCGTTAATG
TCTGGCTTCTGATAAAGCGGGCCATGTTAAGGGCGGTTTTTTCCTGTTTGGTCACTGATGCCTCCGTGTA
AGGGGGATTTCTGTTCATGGGGGTAATGATACCGATGAAACGAGAGAGGATGCTCACGATACGGGTTACT
GATGATGAACATGCCCGGTTACTGGAACGTTGTGAGGGTAAACAACTGGCGGTATGGATGCGGCGGGACC
AGAGAAAAATCACTCAGGGTCAATGCCAGCGCTTCGTTAATACAGATGTAGGTGTTCCACAGGGTAGCCA
GCAGCATCCTGCGATGCAGATCCGGAACATAATGGTGCAGGGCGCTGACTTCCGCGTTTCCAGACTTTAC
GAAACACGGAAACCGAAGACCATTCATGTTGTTGCTCAGGTCGCAGACGTTTTGCAGCAGCAGTCGCTTC
ACGTTCGCTCGCGTATCGGTGATTCATTCTGCTAACCAGTAAGGCAACCCCGCCAGCCTAGCCGGGTCCT
CAACGACAGGAGCACGATCATGCGCACCCGTGGGGCCGCCATGCCGGCGATAATGGCCTGCTTCTCGCCG
AAACGTTTGGTGGCGGGACCAGTGACGAAGGCTTGAGCGAGGGCGTGCAAGATTCCGAATACCGCAAGCG
ACAGGCCGATCATCGTCGCGCTCCAGCGAAAGCGGTCCTCGCCGAAAATGACCCAGAGCGCTGCCGGCAC
CTGTCCTACGAGTTGCATGATAAAGAAGACAGTCATAAGTGCGGCGACGATAGTCATGCCCCGCGCCCAC
CGGAAGGAGCTGACTGGGTTGAAGGCTCTCAAGGGCATCGGTCGAGATCCCGGTGCCTAATGAGTGAGCT
AACTTACATTAATTGCGTTGCGCTCACTGCCCGCTTTCCAGTCGGGAAACCTGTCGTGCCAGCTGCATTA
ATGAATCGGCCAACGCGCGGGGAGAGGCGGTTTGCGTATTGGGCGCCAGGGTGGTTTTTCTTTTCACCAG
TGAGACGGGCAACAGCTGATTGCCCTTCACCGCCTGGCCCTGAGAGAGTTGCAGCAAGCGGTCCACGCTG
GTTTGCCCCAGCAGGCGAAAATCCTGTTTGATGGTGGTTAACGGCGGGATATAACATGAGCTGTCTTCGG
TATCGTCGTATCCCACTACCGAGATATCCGCACCAACGCGCAGCCCGGACTCGGTAATGGCGCGCATTGC
GCCCAGCGCCATCTGATCGTTGGCAACCAGCATCGCAGTGGGAACGATGCCCTCATTCAGCATTTGCATG
GTTTGTTGAAAACCGGACATGGCACTCCAGTCGCCTTCCCGTTCCGCTATCGGCTGAATTTGATTGCGAG
TGAGATATTTATGCCAGCCAGCCAGACGCAGACGCGCCGAGACAGAACTTAATGGGCCCGCTAACAGCGC
GATTTGCTGGTGACCCAATGCGACCAGATGCTCCACGCCCAGTCGCGTACCGTCTTCATGGGAGAAAATA
ATACTGTTGATGGGTGTCTGGTCAGAGACATCAAGAAATAACGCCGGAACATTAGTGCAGGCAGCTTCCA
CAGCAATGGCATCCTGGTCATCCAGCGGATAGTTAATGATCAGCCCACTGACGCGTTGCGCGAGAAGATT
GTGCACCGCCGCTTTACAGGCTTCGACGCCGCTTCGTTCTACCATCGACACCACCACGCTGGCACCCAGT
TGATCGGCGCGAGATTTAATCGCCGCGACAATTTGCGACGGCGCGTGCAGGGCCAGACTGGAGGTGGCAA
CGCCAATCAGCAACGACTGTTTGCCCGCCAGTTGTTGTGCCACGCGGTTGGGAATGTAATTCAGCTCCGC
CATCGCCGCTTCCACTTTTTCCCGCGTTTTCGCAGAAACGTGGCTGGCCTGGTTCACCACGCGGGAAACG
GTCTGATAAGAGACACCGGCATACTCTGCGACATCGTATAACGTTACTGGTTTCACATTCACCACCCTGA
ATTGACTCTCTTCCGGGCGCTATCATGCCATACCGCGAAAGGTTTTGCGCCATTCGATGGTGTCCGGGAT
CTCGACGCTCTCCCTTATGCGACTCCTGCATTAGGAAGCAGCCCAGTAGTAGGTTGAGGCCGTTGAGCAC
CGCCGCCGCAAGGAATGGTGCATGCAAGGAGATGGCGCCCAACAGTCCCCCGGCCACGGGGCCTGCCACC
ATACCCACGCCGAAACAAGCGCTCATGAGCCCGAAGTGGCGAGCCCGATCTTCCCCATCGGTGATGTCGG
CGATATAGGCGCCAGCAACCGCACCTGTGGCGCCGGTGATGCCGGCCACGATGCGTCCGGCGTAGAGGAT
CGAGATCTCGATCCCGCGAAATTAATACGACTCACTATAGGGGAATTGTGAGCGGATAACAATTCCCCTC
TAGAAATAATTTTGTTTAACTTTAAGAAGGAGATATACATATGGAATCCAATCAATCCAATAACGGTGGC
TCGGGTAATGCCGCTCTGAATCGTGGTGGCCGCTACGTGCCGCCGCATCTGCGTGGTGGCGATGGTGGTG
CAGCAGCAGCTGCATCTGCTGGCGGTGATGACCGTCGCGGCGGTGCGGGCGGTGGCGGTTATCGTCGCGG
CGGTGGCAATAGTGGTGGCGGTGGCGGTGGCGGTTATGATCGTGGTTACAATGACAACCGTGATGACCGC
GATAACCGTGGCGGTTCCGGCGGTTACGGTCGTGATCGTAATTATGAAGACCGTGGTTACAACGGCGGTG
GCGGTGGCGGTGGCAATCGTGGCTATAACAATAACCGTGGTGGCGGTGGCGGTGGCTACAATCGCCAGGA
TCGTGGTGACGGTGGCAGCTCTAACTTTTCGCGCGGTGGCTATAATAACCGTGATGAAGGCAGCGACAAC
CGCGGTAGTGGCCGTTCCTACAATAACGATCGTCGCGACAATGGTGGCGATGGCGAATTCGGGAAGCTTA
TGGAATCCAATCAATCCAATAACGGTGGCTCGGGTAATGCCGCTCTGAATCGTGGTGGCCGCTACGTGCC
GCCGCATCTGCGTGGTGGCGATGGTGGTGCAGCAGCAGCTGCATCTGCTGGCGGTGATGACCGTCGCGGC
GGTGCGGGCGGTGGCGGTTATCGTCGCGGCGGTGGCAATAGTGGTGGCGGTGGCGGTGGCGGTTATGATC
GTGGTTACAATGACAACCGTGATGACCGCGATAACCGTGGCGGTTCCGGCGGTTACGGTCGTGATCGTAA
TTATGAAGACCGTGGTTACAACGGCGGTGGCGGTGGCGGTGGCAATCGTGGCTATAACAATAACCGTGGT
GGCGGTGGCGGTGGCTACAATCGCCAGGATCGTGGTGACGGTGGCAGCTCTAACTTTTCGCGCGGTGGCT
ATAATAACCGTGATGAAGGCAGCGACAACCGCGGTAGTGGCCGTTCCTACAATAACGATCGTCGCGACAA
TGGTGGCGATGGCCTCGAGCACCACCACCACCACCACTGAGATCCGGCTGCTAACAAAGCCCGAAAGGAA
GCTGAGTTGGCTGCTGCCACCGCTGAGCAATAACTAGCATAACCCCTTGGGGCCTCTAAACGGGTCTTGA
GGGGTTTTTTGCTGAAAGGAGGAACTATATCCGGAT
