Features (pLannotate 1.2.2; 17 found; start..end, strand, type, name):
    133..151     +  promoter       T7 promoter: promoter for bacteriophage T7 RNA polymerase
    152..176     +  protein_bind   lac operator: The lac repressor binds to the lac operator to inhibit transcription in E. coli. This inhibition can be relieved by adding lactose or isopropyl-β-D-thiogalactopyranoside (IPTG). lac repressor encoded by lacI
    191..213     +  RBS            RBS: efficient ribosome binding site from bacteriophage T7 gene 10 (Olins and Rangwala, 1989)
    221..727     +  CDS            laf-1 (fragment): DDX3_CAEEL - Experimental evidence at protein level: Swiss-Prot protein existence level 1. Multifunctional ATP-dependent RNA helicase (PubMed:27546789). Plays a role in RNA remodeling, but is not required for RNA unwinding (PubMed:27546789). Binds to RNA in a concentration-dependent manner to stimulate annealing between two complementary strands of RNA (PubMed:26015579, PubMed:27546789). This process is also dependent upon ATP; ATP reduces binding to RNA and subsequently diminishes RNA annealing (PubMed:27546789). Involved in many cellular processes, which do not necessarily require its ATPase
    740..1243    +  CDS            laf-1 (fragment): DDX3_CAEEL - Experimental evidence at protein level: Swiss-Prot protein existence level 1. Multifunctional ATP-dependent RNA helicase (PubMed:27546789). Plays a role in RNA remodeling, but is not required for RNA unwinding (PubMed:27546789). Binds to RNA in a concentration-dependent manner to stimulate annealing between two complementary strands of RNA (PubMed:26015579, PubMed:27546789). This process is also dependent upon ATP; ATP reduces binding to RNA and subsequently diminishes RNA annealing (PubMed:27546789). Involved in many cellular processes, which do not necessarily require its ATPase
   1250..1267    +  CDS            9xHis (fragment): 9xHis affinity tag
   1277..1326    +  CDS            SET1 (fragment): solubility-enhancement tag derived from T7 phage gene 10B
   1334..1381    +  terminator     T7 terminator: transcription terminator for bacteriophage T7 RNA polymerase
   1418..1846    +  rep_origin     f1 ori (sequence partly withheld): f1 bacteriophage origin of replication; arrow indicates direction of (+) strand synthesis
   1922..1979    +  promoter       AmpR promoter (fragment): bla
   1988..2803    -  CDS            KanR: aminoglycoside phosphotransferase; aph(3')-Ia; confers resistance to kanamycin in bacteria or G418 (Geneticin®) in eukaryotes
   2956..3544    +  rep_origin     ori: high-copy-number ColE1/pMB1/pBR322/pUC origin of replication
   3738..3837    -  CDS            TcR (fragment): tetracycline efflux protein; tet; confers resistance to tetracycline
   3852..3873    -  protein_bind   CAP binding site: CAP binding activates transcription in the presence of cAMP. E. coli catabolite activator protein
   3886..4968    -  CDS            lacI: lac repressor; lacI; The lac repressor binds to the lac operator to inhibit transcription in E. coli. This inhibition can be relieved by adding lactose or isopropyl-β-D-thiogalactopyranoside (IPTG).
   4969..5046    -  promoter       lacI promoter: lacI
   5054..111     -  CDS            TcR (fragment) (across the origin): tetracycline efflux protein; tet; confers resistance to tetracycline
>Addgene plasmid #124941 | pET_RGG-RGG | addgene full sequence | sequence record 245541 | Addgene NGS Result
CCGAAGTGGCGAGCCCGATCTTCCCCATCGGTGATGTCGGCGATATAGGCGCCAGCAACCGCACCTGTGG
CGCCGGTGATGCCGGCCACGATGCGTCCGGCGTAGAGGATCGAGATCTCGATCCCGCGAAATTAATACGA
CTCACTATAGGGGAATTGTGAGCGGATAACAATTCCCCTCTAGAAATAATTTTGTTTAACTTTAAGAAGG
AGATATACATATGGAATCCAATCAATCCAATAACGGTGGCTCGGGTAATGCCGCTCTGAATCGTGGTGGC
CGCTACGTGCCGCCGCATCTGCGTGGTGGCGATGGTGGTGCAGCAGCAGCTGCATCTGCTGGCGGTGATG
ACCGTCGCGGCGGTGCGGGCGGTGGCGGTTATCGTCGCGGCGGTGGCAATAGTGGTGGCGGTGGCGGTGG
CGGTTATGATCGTGGTTACAATGACAACCGTGATGACCGCGATAACCGTGGCGGTTCCGGCGGTTACGGT
CGTGATCGTAATTATGAAGACCGTGGTTACAACGGCGGTGGCGGTGGCGGTGGCAATCGTGGCTATAACA
ATAACCGTGGTGGCGGTGGCGGTGGCTACAATCGCCAGGATCGTGGTGACGGTGGCAGCTCTAACTTTTC
GCGCGGTGGCTATAATAACCGTGATGAAGGCAGCGACAACCGCGGTAGTGGCCGTTCCTACAATAACGAT
CGTCGCGACAATGGTGGCGATGGCGAATTCGGGAAGCTTATGGAATCCAATCAATCCAATAACGGTGGCT
CGGGTAATGCCGCTCTGAATCGTGGTGGCCGCTACGTGCCGCCGCATCTGCGTGGTGGCGATGGTGGTGC
AGCAGCAGCTGCATCTGCTGGCGGTGATGACCGTCGCGGCGGTGCGGGCGGTGGCGGTTATCGTCGCGGC
GGTGGCAATAGTGGTGGCGGTGGCGGTGGCGGTTATGATCGTGGTTACAATGACAACCGTGATGACCGCG
ATAACCGTGGCGGTTCCGGCGGTTACGGTCGTGATCGTAATTATGAAGACCGTGGTTACAACGGCGGTGG
CGGTGGCGGTGGCAATCGTGGCTATAACAATAACCGTGGTGGCGGTGGCGGTGGCTACAATCGCCAGGAT
CGTGGTGACGGTGGCAGCTCTAACTTTTCGCGCGGTGGCTATAATAACCGTGATGAAGGCAGCGACAACC
GCGGTAGTGGCCGTTCCTACAATAACGATCGTCGCGACAATGGTGGCGATGGCCTCGAGCACCACCACCA
CCACCACTGAGATCCGGCTGCTAACAAAGCCCGAAAGGAAGCTGAGTTGGCTGCTGCCACCGCTGAGCAA
TAACTAGCATAACCCCTTGGGGCCTCTAAACGGGTCTTGAGGGGTTTTTTGCTGAAAGGAGGAACTATAT
CCGGATTGGCGAATGGG
[124 nt withheld, positions 1418-1541]
C
[91 nt withheld, positions 1543-1633]
A
[49 nt withheld, positions 1635-1683]
CCTTTGACGTTGGAGTCCACGTTCTTT
[37 nt withheld, positions 1711-1747]
ACCCTATCTCGGTCTATTCTTTTGATTTATAAGGGATTTTGCCGATTTCGGCCTATTGGTTAAAAAATGA
GCTGATTTAACAAAAATTTAACGCGAATTTTAACAAAATATTAACGCTTACAATTTAGGTGGCACTTTTC
GGGGTACCCAGGTGGCACTTTTCGGGGAAATGTGCGCGGAACCCCTATTTGTTTATTTTTCTAAATACAT
TCAAATATGTATCCGCTCATGAATTAATTCTTAGAAAAACTCATCGAGCATCAAATGAAACTGCAATTTA
TTCATATCAGGATTATCAATACCATATTTTTGAAAAAGCCGTTTCTGTAATGAAGGAGAAAACTCACCGA
GGCAGTTCCATAGGATGGCAAGATCCTGGTATCGGTCTGCGATTCCGACTCGTCCAACATCAATACAACC
TATTAATTTCCCCTCGTCAAAAATAAGGTTATCAAGTGAGAAATCACCATGAGTGACGACTGAATCCGGT
GAGAATGGCAAAAGTTTATGCATTTCTTTCCAGACTTGTTCAACAGGCCAGCCATTACGCTCGTCATCAA
AATCACTCGCATCAACCAAACCGTTATTCATTCGTGATTGCGCCTGAGCGAGACGAAATACGCGATCGCT
GTTAAAAGGACAATTACAAACAGGAATCGAATGCAACCGGCGCAGGAACACTGCCAGCGCATCAACAATA
TTTTCACCTGAATCAGGATATTCTTCTAATACCTGGAATGCTGTTTTCCCGGGGATCGCAGTGGTGAGTA
ACCATGCATCATCAGGAGTACGGATAAAATGCTTGATGGTCGGAAGAGGCATAAATTCCGTCAGCCAGTT
TAGTCTGACCATCTCATCTGTAACATCATTGGCAACGCTACCTTTGCCATGTTTCAGAAACAACTCTGGC
GCATCGGGCTTCCCATACAATCGATAGATTGTCGCACCTGATTGCCCGACATTATCGCGAGCCCATTTAT
ACCCATATAAATCAGCATCCATGTTGGAATTTAATCGCGGCCTAGAGCAAGACGTTTCCCGTTGAATATG
GCTCATAACACCCCTTGTATTACTGTTTATGTAAGCAGACAGTTTTATTGTTCATGACCAAAATCCCTTA
ACGTGACCTAGGTCATGACCAAAATCCCTTAACGTGAGTTTTCGTTCCACTGAGCGTCAGACCCCGTAGA
AAAGATCAAAGGATCTTCTTGAGATCCTTTTTTTCTGCGCGTAATCTGCTGCTTGCAAACAAAAAAACCA
CCGCTACCAGCGGTGGTTTGTTTGCCGGATCAAGAGCTACCAACTCTTTTTCCGAAGGTAACTGGCTTCA
GCAGAGCGCAGATACCAAATACTGTTCTTCTAGTGTAGCCGTAGTTAGGCCACCACTTCAAGAACTCTGT
AGCACCGCCTACATACCTCGCTCTGCTAATCCTGTTACCAGTGGCTGCTGCCAGTGGCGATAAGTCGTGT
CTTACCGGGTTGGACTCAAGACGATAGTTACCGGATAAGGCGCAGCGGTCGGGCTGAACGGGGGGTTCGT
GCACACAGCCCAGCTTGGAGCGAACGACCTACACCGAACTGAGATACCTACAGCGTGAGCTATGAGAAAG
CGCCACGCTTCCCGAAGGGAGAAAGGCGGACAGGTATCCGGTAAGCGGCAGGGTCGGAACAGGAGAGCGC
ACGAGGGAGCTTCCAGGGGGAAACGCCTGGTATCTTTATAGTCCTGTCGGGTTTCGCCACCTCTGACTTG
AGCGTCGATTTTTGTGATGCTCGTCAGGGGGGCGGAGCCTATGGAAAAACGCCAGCAACGCGGCCTTTTT
ACGGTTCCTGGCCTTTTGCTGGCCTTTTGCTCACATGTTCTTTCCTGCGTTATCCCCTGATTCTGTGGAT
AACCGTATTACCGCCTTTGAGTGAGCTGATACCGCTCGCCGCAGCCGAACGACCGAGCGCAGCGAGTCAG
TGAGCGAGGAAGCGGAAGAGCGCCATAATCCATGATAAAGAAGACAGTCATAAGTGCGGCGACGATAGTC
ATGCCCCGCGCCCACCGGAAGGAGCTGACTGGGTTGAAGGCTCTCAAGGGCATCGGTCGAGATCCCGGTG
CCTAATGAGTGAGCTAACTTACATTAATTGCGTTGCGCTCACTGCCCGCTTTCCAGTCGGGAAACCTGTC
GTGCCAGCTGCATTAATGAATCGGCCAACGCGCGGGGAGAGGCGGTTTGCGTATTGGGCGCCAGGGTGGT
TTTTCTTTTCACCAGTGAGACGGGCAACAGCTGATTGCCCTTCACCGCCTGGCCCTGAGAGAGTTGCAGC
AAGCGGTCCACGCTGGTTTGCCCCAGCAGGCGAAAATCCTGTTTGATGGTGGTTAACGGCGGGATATAAC
ATGAGCTGTCTTCGGTATCGTCGTATCCCACTACCGAGATATCCGCACCAACGCGCAGCCCGGACTCGGT
AATGGCGCGCATTGCGCCCAGCGCCATCTGATCGTTGGCAACCAGCATCGCAGTGGGAACGATGCCCTCA
TTCAGCATTTGCATGGTTTGTTGAAAACCGGACATGGCACTCCAGTCGCCTTCCCGTTCCGCTATCGGCT
GAATTTGATTGCGAGTGAGATATTTATGCCAGCCAGCCAGACGCAGACGCGCCGAGACAGAACTTAATGG
GCCCGCTAACAGCGCGATTTGCTGGTGACCCAATGCGACCAGATGCTCCACGCCCAGTCGCGTACCGTCT
TCATGGGAGAAAATAATACTGTTGATGGGTGTCTGGTCAGAGACATCAAGAAATAACGCCGGAACATTAG
TGCAGGCAGCTTCCACAGCAATGGCATCCTGGTCATCCAGCGGATAGTTAATGATCAGCCCACTGACGCG
TTGCGCGAGAAGATTGTGCACCGCCGCTTTACAGGCTTCGACGCCGCTTCGTTCTACCATCGACACCACC
ACGCTGGCACCCAGTTGATCGGCGCGAGATTTAATCGCCGCGACAATTTGCGACGGCGCGTGCAGGGCCA
GACTGGAGGTGGCAACGCCAATCAGCAACGACTGTTTGCCCGCCAGTTGTTGTGCCACGCGGTTGGGAAT
GTAATTCAGCTCCGCCATCGCCGCTTCCACTTTTTCCCGCGTTTTCGCAGAAACGTGGCTGGCCTGGTTC
ACCACGCGGGAAACGGTCTGATAAGAGACACCGGCATACTCTGCGACATCGTATAACGTTACTGGTTTCA
CATTCACCACCCTGAATTGACTCTCTTCCGGGCGCTATCATGCCATACCGCGAAAGGTTTTGCGCCATTC
GATGGTGTCCGGGATCTCGACGCTCTCCCTTATGCGACTCCTGCATTAGGAAGCAGCCCAGTAGTAGGTT
GAGGCCGTTGAGCACCGCCGCCGCAAGGAATGGTGCATGCAAGGAGATGGCGCCCAACAGTCCCCCGGCC
ACGGGGCCTGCCACCATACCCACGCCGAAACAAGCGCTCATGAGC
